Addgene plasmid #119615: pC0.119
Purpose: Level 0 part. Linker
Depositing lab: Alistair McCormick. Depositing organization: University of Edinburgh. Publication: CyanoGate: A Modular Cloning Suite for Engineering Cyanobacteria Based on the Plant MoClo Syntax. Vasudevan R, Gale GAR, Schiavon AA, Puzorjov A, Malin J, Gillespie MD, Vavitsas K, Zulkower V, Wang B, Howe CJ, Lea-Smith DJ, McCormick AJ. Plant Physiol. 2019 May;180(1):39-55. doi: 10.1104/pp.18.01401. Epub 2019 Feb 28. PubMed 30819783.
Backbone
  Vector backbone: pICH1295
  Backbone size w/o insert (bp): 2247
  Vector type: Synthetic Biology
Growth in bacteria
  Bacterial resistance: Spectinomycin, 50 μg/mL
  Growth temperature: 37°C
  Growth strain: DH5alpha
  Copy number: High Copy
Gene/Insert
  Gene/Insert name: SacB UP Linker
  Species: Synthetic
  Insert size (bp): 27
  Cloning method: Restriction Enzyme; 5′ cloning site BpiI (destroyed during cloning); 3′ cloning site BpiI (destroyed during cloning)
  Sequencing primers: 5′ ttgagtgagctgataccgct; 3′ GTCTCATGAGCGGATACATATTTGAATG
Terms and licenses: Academic/Nonprofit Terms; Industry Terms: Not Available to Industry
Depositor comments: Please visit https://www.biorxiv.org/content/10.1101/426700v1 for bioRxiv preprint.
How to cite: pC0.119 was a gift from Alistair McCormick (Addgene plasmid # 119615 ; http://n2t.net/addgene:119615 ; RRID:Addgene_119615)
