[The description below was written by a language model from this plasmid's Addgene catalogue record and pLannotate feature annotations shown in this document.]
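Description:
pC0.119 is a Level 0 part plasmid from the CyanoGate modular cloning suite, a Golden Gate-style toolkit that extends the plant MoClo syntax to the engineering of cyanobacteria. It is built on the small acceptor backbone recorded as pICH1295 (about 2.2 kb) and is classed as a synthetic biology vector. In E. coli it is maintained at high copy number through a ColE1/pMB1/pUC-type origin and selected with spectinomycin. Resistance is provided by the aadA aminoglycoside adenylyltransferase gene, which sits downstream of an annotated bla (AmpR) promoter. The short integrase, gentamicin acetyltransferase and lacI fragments picked up by the annotation are most plausibly non-functional remnants of the integron-derived resistance cassette and of the backbone's cloning history, not working genes.

The payload is a 27 bp synthetic sequence named "SacB UP Linker", inserted through BpiI sites that were destroyed during cloning, as is usual when a part is domesticated into a Level 0 acceptor. It is too short to be detected as a feature, so the feature table covers only backbone elements. The sequenced length of 2,280 nt fits the backbone plus this small insert. The plasmid carries no promoter-driven gene, tag or reporter of its own. It supplies a linker part that can be released by Type IIS digestion and joined to other standard parts in higher-level assemblies. The name suggests it occupies a position upstream of, or associated with, a sacB counter-selection cassette, but the record does not state its exact overhangs or its specific role in the assembly scheme.
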