Features (pLannotate 1.2.2; 6 found; start..end, strand, type, name):
    110..214     +  promoter       AmpR promoter: bla
    205..285     -  CDS            int (fragment): INT2_ECOLX - Protein inferred from homology: Swiss-Prot protein existence level 3. Putative integrase believed to be involved in the insertion of antibiotic resistance genes into plasmids and transposons. From Escherichia coli.
    373..429     +  CDS            GmR (fragment): gentamycin acetyltransferase; aacC1; confers resistance to gentamycin
    436..1224    +  CDS            aadA: S3AD_ECOLX - Experimental evidence at protein level: Swiss-Prot protein existence level 1. Mediates bacterial resistance to the antibiotics streptomycin and spectinomycin. From Escherichia coli.
   1398..1986    +  rep_origin     ori: high-copy-number ColE1/pMB1/pBR322/pUC origin of replication
   2169..2218    +  CDS            lacI (fragment): lac repressor; lacI; The lac repressor binds to the lac operator to inhibit transcription in E. coli. This inhibition can be relieved by adding lactose or isopropyl-β-D-thiogalactopyranoside (IPTG).
>Addgene plasmid #119615 | pC0.119 | addgene full sequence | sequence record 236304 | Addgene NGS Result
GTGGCTCTTCAGTGGACGAAAGGGCCTCGTGATACGCCTATTTTTATAGGTTAATGTCATGATAATAATG
GTTTCTTAGACGTCAGGTGGCACTTTTCGGGGAAATGTGCGCGGAACCCCTATTTGTTTATTTTTCTAAA
TACATTCAAATATGTATCCGCTCATGAGACAATAACCCTGATAAATGCTTCAATAATATTGAAAAAGGAA
GAGTATGCGCTCACGCAACTGGTCCAGAACCTTGACCGAACGCAGCGGTGGTAACGGCGCAGTGGCGGTT
TTCATGGCTTGTTATGACTGTTTTTTTTTGGGGTACAGTCTATGCCTCGGGCATCCAAGCAGCAAGCGCG
TTACGCCGTGGGTCGATGTTTGATGTTATGGAGCAGCAACGATGTTACGCAGCAGGGCAGTCGCCCTAAA
ACAAAGTTAAACATCATGAGGGAAGCGGTGATCGCCGAAGTATCGACTCAACTATCAGAGGTAGTTGGCG
TCATCGAGCGCCATCTCGAACCGACGTTGCTGGCCGTACATTTGTACGGCTCCGCAGTGGATGGCGGCCT
GAAGCCACACAGCGATATTGATTTGCTGGTTACGGTGACCGTAAGGCTTGATGAAACAACGCGGCGAGCT
TTGATCAACGACCTTTTGGAAACTTCGGCTTCCCCTGGAGAGAGCGAGATTCTCCGCGCTGTAGAAGTCA
CCATTGTTGTGCACGACGACATCATTCCGTGGCGTTATCCAGCTAAGCGCGAACTGCAATTTGGAGAATG
GCAGCGCAATGACATTCTTGCAGGTATCTTCGAGCCAGCCACGATCGACATTGATCTGGCTATCTTGCTG
ACAAAAGCAAGAGAACATAGCGTTGCCTTGGTAGGTCCAGCGGCGGAGGAACTCTTTGATCCGGTTCCTG
AACAGGATCTATTTGAGGCGCTAAATGAAACCTTAACGCTATGGAACTCGCCGCCCGACTGGGCTGGCGA
TGAGCGAAATGTAGTGCTTACGTTGTCCCGCATTTGGTACAGCGCAGTAACCGGCAAAATCGCGCCGAAG
GATGTCGCTGCCGACTGGGCAATGGAGCGCCTGCCGGCCCAGTATCAGCCCGTCATACTTGAAGCTAGAC
AGGCTTATCTTGGACAAGAAGAAGATCGCTTGGCCTCGCGCGCAGATCAGTTGGAAGAATTTGTCCATTA
CGTAAAAGGCGAGATCACCAAGGTAGTCGGCAAATAACTGTCAGACCAAGTTTACTCATATATACTTTAG
ATTGATTTAAAACTTCATTTTTAATTTAAAAGGATCTAGGTGAAGATCCTTTTTGATAATCTCATGACCA
AAATCCCTTAACGTGAGTTTTCGTTCCACTGAGCGTCAGACCCCGTAGAAAAGATCAAAGGATCTTCTTG
AGATCCTTTTTTTCTGCGCGTAATCTGCTGCTTGCAAACAAAAAAACCACCGCTACCAGCGGTGGTTTGT
TTGCCGGATCAAGAGCTACCAACTCTTTTTCCGAAGGTAACTGGCTTCAGCAGAGCGCAGATACCAAATA
CTGTTCTTCTAGTGTAGCCGTAGTTAGGCCACCACTTCAAGAACTCTGTAGCACCGCCTACATACCTCGC
TCTGCTAATCCTGTTACCAGTGGCTGCTGCCAGTGGCGATAAGTCGTGTCTTACCGGGTTGGACTCAAGA
CGATAGTTACCGGATAAGGCGCAGCGGTCGGGCTGAACGGGGGGTTCGTGCACACAGCCCAGCTTGGAGC
GAACGACCTACACCGAACTGAGATACCTACAGCGTGAGCTATGAGAAAGCGCCACGCTTCCCGAAGGGAG
AAAGGCGGACAGGTATCCGGTAAGCGGCAGGGTCGGAACAGGAGAGCGCACGAGGGAGCTTCCAGGGGGA
AACGCCTGGTATCTTTATAGTCCTGTCGGGTTTCGCCACCTCTGACTTGAGCGTCGATTTTTGTGATGCT
CGTCAGGGGGGCGGAGCCTATGGAAAAACGCCAGCAACGCGGCCTTTTTACGGTTCCTGGCCTTTTGCTG
GCCTTTTGCTCACATGTTCTTTCCTGCGTTATCCCCTGATTCTGTGGATAACCGTATTACCGCCTTTGAG
TGAGCTGATACCGCTCGCCGCAGCCGAACGACCGAGCGCAGCGAGTCAGTGAGCGAGGAAGCGGAAGAGC
GCCCAATACGCAAACCGCCTCTCCCCGCGCGTTGGCCGATTCATTAATCACTCTGTGGTCTCAGGAGTCG
GTCACATGTGCATCCTCGATCTCAAATGTGAGACCACGAA
