>Addgene plasmid #119615 | pC0.119 | depositor partial sequence | sequence record 243442 | SacB UP Linker
TCGGTCACATGTGCATCCTCGATCTCA
